Addgene plasmid #84817: pCG-Hc∆18
Purpose: Measles virus hemagglutinin expressing plasmid
Depositing lab: Jakob Reiser. Publication: A scalable method to concentrate lentiviral vectors pseudotyped with measles virus glycoproteins. Marino MP, Panigaj M, Ou W, Manirarora J, Wei CH, Reiser J. Gene Ther. 2015 Mar;22(3):280-5. doi: 10.1038/gt.2014.125. Epub 2015 Jan 22. PubMed 25608718.
Backbone
  Vector backbone: pCG
  Vector type: Mammalian Expression
Growth in bacteria
  Bacterial resistance: Ampicillin, 100 μg/mL
  Growth temperature: 37°C
  Growth strain: NEB Stable
  Copy number: High Copy
Gene/Insert
  Gene/Insert name: Measles virus H glycoprotein
  Promoter: CMV IE
  Cloning method: Unknown
  Sequencing primers: 5′ CTCCGCCCCATTGACGCA
Resource information
  A portion of this plasmid was derived from a plasmid made by: Dr. Andrea Maisner, Philipps University of Marburg, 35043 Marburg Germany
Terms and licenses: Academic/Nonprofit Terms; Industry Terms: Not Available to Industry
How to cite: pCG-Hc∆18 was a gift from Jakob Reiser (Addgene plasmid # 84817 ; http://n2t.net/addgene:84817 ; RRID:Addgene_84817)
