[The description below was written by a language model from this plasmid's Addgene catalogue record and pLannotate feature annotations shown in this document.]
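Description:
pCG-Hc∆18 is a 6.4 kb mammalian expression plasmid built on the pCG backbone that drives expression of the measles virus hemagglutinin (H) glycoprotein. It is maintained in E. coli through a high-copy ColE1/pUC-type origin and selected with ampicillin via the β-lactamase gene and its native promoter. Short annotated fragments of lacI, rop, bom and the tetracycline resistance gene appear to be non-functional remnants of pBR322/pUC-derived ancestry rather than working elements.

The expression cassette consists of the human cytomegalovirus immediate early enhancer and promoter, followed by a rabbit β-globin intron, which generally improves mRNA processing and expression, then the H coding sequence, and finally a rabbit β-globin polyadenylation signal. A T7 promoter lies just upstream of the open reading frame, and a second copy is annotated near the end of the sequence. An SV40 early promoter region lies downstream of the cassette in the opposite orientation, with no annotated gene under its control. The H sequence matches the Edmonston-lineage measles hemagglutinin, the attachment protein that binds receptors such as CD46 and SLAMF1 and triggers the viral F protein to mediate membrane fusion. The annotated reading frame is 1,794 nt, and the name suggests a variant lacking 18 residues, probably of the cytoplasmic tail, although the record does not describe the modification explicitly.

The associated publication concerns lentiviral vectors pseudotyped with measles virus glycoproteins, so this plasmid is presumably used as an envelope component co-transfected with a measles F expression plasmid and lentiviral packaging and transfer constructs in producer cells.
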