Features (pLannotate 1.2.2; 16 found; start..end, strand, type, name):
     17..320     +  enhancer       CMV enhancer: human cytomegalovirus immediate early enhancer
    321..524     +  promoter       CMV promoter: human cytomegalovirus (CMV) immediate early promoter
    645..1218    +  intron         β-globin intron: intron from rabbit β-globin gene
   1273..1291    +  promoter       T7 promoter: promoter for bacteriophage T7 RNA polymerase
   1350..3143    +  CDS            H: HEMA_MEASE - Experimental evidence at protein level: Swiss-Prot protein existence level 1. Attaches the virus to cell receptors and thereby initiating infection. Binding of H protein to the receptor induces a conformational change that allows the F protein to trigger virion/cell membranes fusion. May use human CD46 and/or SLAMF1 as receptors for viral entry into the cell. The high degree of interaction between H and MCP/CD46 results in down-regulation of the latter from the surface of infected cells, rendering them more sensitive to c3b-mediated complement lysis. From Measles virus (strain Edm
   3363..3381    +  misc_feature   MCS (fragment): pUC18/19 multiple cloning site
   3449..3504    +  polyA_signal   β-globin poly(A) signal: rabbit β-globin polyadenylation signal (Gil and Proudfoot, 1987)
   3844..4033    -  promoter       SV40 promoter: SV40 early promoter
   4033..4087    -  CDS            lacI (fragment): lac repressor; lacI; The lac repressor binds to the lac operator to inhibit transcription in E. coli. This inhibition can be relieved by adding lactose or isopropyl-β-D-thiogalactopyranoside (IPTG).
   4270..4858    -  rep_origin     ori: high-copy-number ColE1/pMB1/pBR322/pUC origin of replication
   5029..5889    -  CDS            AmpR: β-lactamase; bla; confers resistance to ampicillin, carbenicillin, and related antibiotics
   5890..5994    -  promoter       AmpR promoter: bla
   6089..6124    +  CDS            rop (fragment): Rop protein, which maintains plasmids at low copy number; rop
   6226..6274    +  misc_feature   bom (fragment): basis of mobility region from pBR322
   6275..6362    -  CDS            TcR (fragment): tetracycline efflux protein; tet; confers resistance to tetracycline
   6378..6396    +  promoter       T7 promoter: promoter for bacteriophage T7 RNA polymerase
>Addgene plasmid #84817 | pCG-Hc∆18 | addgene full sequence | sequence record 171193 | Addgene NGS Result
GAATTCGAGCTCGCCCCGTTACATAACTTACGGTAAATGGCCCGCCTGGCTGACCGCCCAACGACCCCCG
CCCATTGACGTCAATAATGACGTATGTTCCCATAGTAACGCCAATAGGGACTTTCCATTGACGTCAATGG
GTGGAGTATTTACGGTAAACTGCCCACTTGGCAGTACATCAAGTGTATCATATGCCAAGTACGCCCCCTA
TTGACGTCAATGACGGTAAATGGCCCGCCTGGCATTATGCCCAGTACATGACCTTATGGGACTTTCCTAC
TTGGCAGTACATCTACGTATTAGTCATCGCTATTACCATGGTGATGCGGTTTTGGCAGTACATCAATGGG
CGTGGATAGCGGTTTGACTCACGGGGATTTCCAAGTCTCCACCCCATTGACGTCAATGGGAGTTTGTTTT
GGCACCAAAATCAACGGGACTTTCCAAAATGTCGTAACAACTCCGCCCCATTGACGCAAATGGGCGGTAG
GCGTGTACGGTGGGAGGTCTATATAAGCAGAGCTCGTTTAGTGAACCGTCAGATCGCCTGGAGACGCCAT
CCACGCTGTTTTGACCTCCATAGAAGACACCGGGACCGATCCAGCCTCCGGGGGATCGATCCCCCCGATC
CTGAGAACTTCAGGGTGAGTTTGGGGACCCTTGATTGTTCTTTCTTTTTCGCTATTGTAAAATTCATGTT
ATATGGAGGGGGCAAAGTTTTCAGGGTGTTGTTTAGAATGGGAAGATGTCCCTTGTATCACCATGGACCC
TCATGATAATTTTGTTTCTTTCACTTTCTACTCTGTTGACAACCATTGTCTCCTCTTATTTTCTTTTCAT
TTTCTGTAACTTTTTCGTTAAACTTTAGCTTGCATTTGTAACGAATTTTTAAATTCACTTTTGTTTATTT
GTCAGATTGTAAGTACTTTCTCTAATCACTTTTTTTTTCAAGGCAATCAGGGTATATTATATTGTACTTC
AGCACAGTTTTAGAGAACAATTGTTATAATTAAATGATAAGGTAGAATATTTCTGCATATAAATTCTGGC
TGGCGTGGAAATATTCTTATTGGTAGAAACAACTACATCCTGGTCATCATCCTGCCTTTCTCTTTATGGT
TACAATGATATACACTGTTTGAGATGAGGATAAAATACTCTGAGTCCAAACCGGGCCCCTCTGCTAACCA
TGTTCATGCCTTCTTCTTTTTCCTACAGCTCCTGGGCAACGTGCTGGTTATTGTGCTGTCTCATCATTTT
GGCAAAGAATTGTAATACGACTCACTATAGGGCGAATTCGGATCCCCCGGTAGTTAATTAAAAATTAGGG
TGCAAGATCATCGATAATGGGCAGCCGGATCGTGATCAACCGGGAGCACCTGATGATCGACCGGCCCTAC
GTGCTGCTGGCCGTGCTGTTCGTGATGTTCCTGAGCCTGATCGGCTTGCTAGCCATTGCTGGAATCCGGC
TGCACAGAGCCGCCATCTACACCGCCGAGATCCACAAGAGCCTGAGCACCAACCTGGACGTGACCAACAG
CATCGAGCATCAGGTCAAGGACGTGCTGACCCCCCTGTTTAAGATCATCGGCGACGAAGTGGGCCTGCGG
ACCCCCCAGAGATTCACCGACCTGGTCAAGTTCATCAGCGACAAGATCAAGTTCCTGAACCCCGACCGGG
AGTACGACTTCCGGGACCTGACCTGGTGCATCAACCCCCCCGAGCGGATCAAGCTGGACTACGACCAGTA
CTGCGCCGATGTGGCCGCCGAGGAACTGATGAATGCATTGGTGAACTCAACTCTACTGGAGACCAGAACA
ACCAATCAGTTCCTAGCTGTCTCAAAGGGAAACTGCTCAGGGCCCACTACAATCAGAGGTCAATTCTCAA
ACATGTCGCTGTCCCTGTTAGACTTGTATTTAGGTCGAGGTTACAATGTGTCATCTATAGTCACTATGAC
ATCCCAGGGAATGTATGGGGGAACTTACCTAGTGGAAAAGCCTAATCTGAGCAGCAAAAGGTCAGAGTTG
TCACAACTGAGCATGTACCGAGTGTTTGAAGTAGGTGTTATCAGAAATCCGGGTTTGGGGGCTCCGGTGT
TCCATATGACAAACTATCTTGAGCAACCAGTCAGTAATGATCTCAGCAACTGTATGGTGGCTTTGGGGGA
GCTCAAACTCGCAGCCCTTTGTCACGGGGAAGATTCTATCACAATTCCCTATCAGGGATCAGGGAAAGGT
GTCAGCTTCCAGCTCGTCAAGCTAGGTGTCTGGAAATCCCCAACCGACATGCAATCCTGGGTCCCCTTAT
CAACGGATGATCCAGTGATAGACAGGCTTTACCTCTCATCTCACAGAGGTGTTATCGCTGACAACCAAGC
AAAATGGGCTGTCCCGACAACACGAACAGATGACAAGTTGCGAATGGAGACATGCTTCCAACAGGCGTGT
AAGGGTAAAATCCAAGCACTCTGCGAGAATCCCGAGTGGGCACCATTGAAGGATAACAGGATTCCTTCAT
ACGGGGTCTTGTCTGTTGATCTGAGTCTGACAGTTGAGCTTAAAATCAAAATTGCTTCGGGATTCGGGCC
ATTGATCACACACGGTTCAGGGATGGACCTATACAAATCCAACCACAACAATGTGTATTGGCTGACTATC
CCGCCAATGAAGAACCTAGCCTTAGGTGTAATCAACACATTGGAGTGGATACCGAGATTCAAGGTTAGTC
CCTACCTCTTCACTGTCCCAATTAAGGAAGCAGGCGGAGACTGCCATGCCCCAACATACCTACCTGCGGA
GGTGGATGGTGATGTCAAACTCAGTTCCAATCTGGTGATTCTACCTGGTCAAGATCTCCAATATGTTTTG
GCAACCTACGATACTTCCAGGGTTGAACATGCTGTGGTTTATTACGTTTACAGCCCAAGCCGCTCATTTT
CTTACTTTTATCCTTTTAGGTTGCCTATAAAGGGGGTCCCCATCGAATTACAAGTGGAATGCTTCACATG
GGACCAAAAACTCTGGTGCCGTCACTTCTGTGTGCTTGCGGACTCAGAATCTGGTGGACATATCACTCAC
TCTGGGATGGTGGGCATGGGAGTCAGCTGCACAGTCACCCGGGAAGATGGAACCAATCGCAGATAGGGCT
GCTAGTGAACCAATCACATGATGTCACCCAGACATCAGGCATACCCACTAGTGTGAAATAGACATCAGAA
TTAAGAAAAACGTAGGGTCCAAGTGGTTCCCCGTTATGGACTCGCTATCTGTCAACCAGATCTTATACCC
TGAAGTTCACCTAGATAGCCCGATAGTTACCAATAAGATAGTAGCCATCCTGGAGTATGCTCGACTGTTT
AAACCTGCAGGCATGCAAGCTGATCTTTTTCCCTCTGCCAAAAATTATGGGGACATCATGAAGCCCCTTG
AGCATCTGACTTCTGGCTAATAAAGGAAATTTATTTTCATTGCAATAGTGTGTTGGAATTTTTTGTGTCT
CTCACTCGGAAGGACATATGGGAGGGCAAATCATTTAAAACATCAGAATGAGTATTTGGTTTAGAGTTTG
GCAACATATGCCCATATGCTGGCTGCCATGAACAAAGGTTGGCTATAAAGAGGTCATCAGTATATGAAAC
AGCCCCCTGCTGTCCATTCCTTATTCCATAGAAAAGCCTTGACTTGAGGTTAGATTTTTTTTATATTTTG
TTTTGTGTTATTTTTTTCTTTAACATCCCTAAAATTTTCCTTACATGTTTTACTAGCCAGATTTTTCCTC
CTCTCCTGACTACTCCCAGTCATAGCTGTCCCTCTTCTCTTATGGAGATCCCTCGAGGAGCTTTTTGCAA
AAGCCTAGGCCTCCAAAAAAGCCTCTTCACTACTTCTGGAATAGCTCAGAGGCCGAGGCGGCCTCGGCCT
CTGCATAAATAAAAAAAATTAGTCAGCCATGGGGCGGAGAATGGGCGGAACTGGGCGGAGTTAGGGGCGG
GATGGGCGGAGTTAGGGGCGGGACTATGGTTGCTGACTAATTGCTGCATTAATGAATCGGCCAACGCGCG
GGGAGAGGCGGTTTGCGTATTGGGCGCTCTTCCGCTTCCTCGCTCACTGACTCGCTGCGCTCGGTCGTTC
GGCTGCGGCGAGCGGTATCAGCTCACTCAAAGGCGGTAATACGGTTATCCACAGAATCAGGGGATAACGC
AGGAAAGAACATGTGAGCAAAAGGCCAGCAAAAGGCCAGGAACCGTAAAAAGGCCGCGTTGCTGGCGTTT
TTCCATAGGCTCCGCCCCCCTGACGAGCATCACAAAAATCGACGCTCAAGTCAGAGGTGGCGAAACCCGA
CAGGACTATAAAGATACCAGGCGTTTCCCCCTGGAAGCTCCCTCGTGCGCTCTCCTGTTCCGACCCTGCC
GCTTACCGGATACCTGTCCGCCTTTCTCCCTTCGGGAAGCGTGGCGCTTTCTCATAGCTCACGCTGTAGG
TATCTCAGTTCGGTGTAGGTCGTTCGCTCCAAGCTGGGCTGTGTGCACGAACCCCCCGTTCAGCCCGACC
GCTGCGCCTTATCCGGTAACTATCGTCTTGAGTCCAACCCGGTAAGACACGACTTATCGCCACTGGCAGC
AGCCACTGGTAACAGGATTAGCAGAGCGAGGTATGTAGGCGGTGCTACAGAGTTCTTGAAGTGGTGGCCT
AACTACGGCTACACTAGAAGAACAGTATTTGGTATCTGCGCTCTGCTGAAGCCAGTTACCTTCGGAAAAA
GAGTTGGTAGCTCTTGATCCGGCAAACAAACCACCGCTGGTAGCGGTGGTTTTTTTGTTTGCAAGCAGCA
GATTACGCGCAGAAAAAAAGGATCTCAAGAAGATCCTTTGATCTTTTCTACGGGGTCTGACGCTCAGTGG
AACGAAAACTCACGTTAAGGGATTTTGGTCATGAGATTATCAAAAAGGATCTTCACCTAGATCCTTTTAA
ATTAAAAATGAAGTTTTAAATCAATCTAAAGTATATATGAGTAAACTTGGTCTGACAGTTACCAATGCTT
AATCAGTGAGGCACCTATCTCAGCGATCTGTCTATTTCGTTCATCCATAGTTGCCTGACTCCCCGTCGTG
TAGATAACTACGATACGGGAGGGCTTACCATCTGGCCCCAGTGCTGCAATGATACCGCGAGACCCACGCT
CACCGGCTCCAGATTTATCAGCAATAAACCAGCCAGCCGGAAGGGCCGAGCGCAGAAGTGGTCCTGCAAC
TTTATCCGCCTCCATCCAGTCTATTAATTGTTGCCGGGAAGCTAGAGTAAGTAGTTCGCCAGTTAATAGT
TTGCGCAACGTTGTTGCCATTGCTACAGGCATCGTGGTGTCACGCTCGTCGTTTGGTATGGCTTCATTCA
GCTCCGGTTCCCAACGATCAAGGCGAGTTACATGATCCCCCATGTTGTGCAAAAAAGCGGTTAGCTCCTT
CGGTCCTCCGATCGTTGTCAGAAGTAAGTTGGCCGCAGTGTTATCACTCATGGTTATGGCAGCACTGCAT
AATTCTCTTACTGTCATGCCATCCGTAAGATGCTTTTCTGTGACTGGTGAGTACTCAACCAAGTCATTCT
GAGAATAGTGTATGCGGCGACCGAGTTGCTCTTGCCCGGCGTCAATACGGGATAATACCGCGCCACATAG
CAGAACTTTAAAAGTGCTCATCATTGGAAAACGTTCTTCGGGGCGAAAACTCTCAAGGATCTTACCGCTG
TTGAGATCCAGTTCGATGTAACCCACTCGTGCACCCAACTGATCTTCAGCATCTTTTACTTTCACCAGCG
TTTCTGGGTGAGCAAAAACAGGAAGGCAAAATGCCGCAAAAAAGGGAATAAGGGCGACACGGAAATGTTG
AATACTCATACTCTTCCTTTTTCAATATTATTGAAGCATTTATCAGGGTTATTGTCTCATGAGCGGATAC
ATATTTGAATGTATTTAGAAAAATAAACAAATAGGGGTTCCGCGCACATTTCCCCGAAAAGTGCCACCTG
ACGTCTAAGAAACCATTATTATCATGACATTAACCTATAAAAATAGGCGTATCACGAGGCCCTTTCGTCT
CGCGCGTTTCGGTGATGACGGTGAAAACCTCTGACACATGCAGCTCCCGGAGACGGTCACAGCTTGTCTG
TAAGCGGATGCCGGGAGCAGACAAGCCCGTCAGGGCGCGTCAGCGGGTGTTGGCGGGTGTCGGGGCTGGC
TTAACTATGCGGCATCAGAGCAGATTGTACTGAGAGTGCACCATTCGACGCTCTCCCTTATGCGACTCCT
GCATTAGGAAGCAGCCCAGTAGTAGGTTGAGGCCGTTGAGCACCGCCGCCGCAAGGAATGGTCTGGCTTA
TCGAAATTAATACGACTCACTATAGGGAGACCG
